>Addgene plasmid #87267 | pRS414 Hsh155 Y292C | addgene full sequence | sequence record 189171 | Addgene NGS Result
TCGCGCGTTTCGGTGATGACGGTGAAAACCTCTGACACATGCAGCTCCCGGAGACGGTCACAGCTTGTCT
GTAAGCGGATGCCGGGAGCAGACAAGCCCGTCAGGGCGCGTCAGCGGGTGTTGGCGGGTGTCGGGGCTGG
CTTAACTATGCGGCATCAGAGCAGATTGTACTGAGAGTGCACCATAGATCACGACATTACTATATATATA
ATATAGGAAGCATTTAATAGAACAGCATCGTAATATATGTGTACTTTGCAGTTATGACGCCAGATGGCAG
TAGTGGAAGATATTCTTTATTGAAAAATAGCTTGTCACCTTACGTACAATCTTGATCCGGAGCTTTTCTT
TTTTTGCCGATTAAGAATTAATTCGGTCGAAAAAAGAAAAGGAGAGGGCCAAGAGGGAGGGCATTGGTGA
CTATTGAGCACGTGAGTATACGTGATTAAGCACACAAAGGCAGCTTGGAGTATGTCTGTTATTAATTTCA
CAGGTAGTTCTGGTCCATTGGTGAAAGTTTGCGGCTTGCAGAGCACAGAGGCCGCAGAATGTGCTCTAGA
TTCCGATGCTGACTTGCTGGGTATTATATGTGTGCCCAATAGAAAGAGAACAATTGACCCGGTTATTGCA
AGGAAAATTTCAAGTCTTGTAAAAGCATATAAAAATAGTTCAGGCACTCCGAAATACTTGGTTGGCGTGT
TTCGTAATCAACCTAAGGAGGATGTTTTGGCTCTGGTCAATGATTACGGCATTGATATCGTCCAACTGCA
TGGAGATGAGTCGTGGCAAGAATACCAAGAGTTCCTCGGTTTGCCAGTTATTAAAAGACTCGTATTTCCA
AAAGACTGCAACATACTACTCAGTGCAGCTTCACAGAAACCTCATTCGTTTATTCCCTTGTTTGATTCAG
AAGCAGGTGGGACAGGTGAACTTTTGGATTGGAACTCGATTTCTGACTGGGTTGGAAGGCAAGAGAGCCC
CGAAAGCTTACATTTTATGTTAGCTGGTGGACTGACGCCAGAAAATGTTGGTGATGCGCTTAGATTAAAT
GGCGTTATTGGTGTTGATGTAAGCGGAGGTGTGGAGACAAATGGTGTAAAAGACTCTAACAAAATAGCAA
ATTTCGTCAAAAATGCTAAGAAATAGGTTATTACTGAGTAGTATTTATTTAAGTATTGTTTGTGCACTTG
CCGATCTATGCGGTGTGAAATACCGCACAGATGCGTAAGGAGAAAATACCGCATCAGGAAATTGTAAGCG
TTAATATTTTGTTAAAATTCGCGTTAAATTTTTGTTAAATCAGCTCATTTTTTAACCAATAGGCCGAAAT
CGGCAAAATCCCTTATAAATCAAAAGAATAGACCGAGATAGGGT
[37 nt withheld, positions 1375-1411]
AAAGAACGTGGACTCCAACGTCAAAGG
[49 nt withheld, positions 1439-1487]
T
[91 nt withheld, positions 1489-1579]
G
[124 nt withheld, positions 1581-1704]
CCATTCGCCATTCAGGCTGCGCAACTGTTGGGAAGGGCGATCGGTGCGGGCCTCTTCGCTATTACGCCAG
CTGGCGAAAGGGGGATGTGCTGCAAGGCGATTAAGTTGGGTAACGCCAGGGTTTTCCCAGTCACGACGTT
GTAAAACGACGGCCAGTGAGCGCGCGTAATACGACTCACTATAGGGCGAATTGGGTACCGGGCCCCCCCC
TCGAGCATGTACTTTCCGCCTAACTACCATCACCTGTCTTTATTTATTCCGCTGACAGATATGCACAACC
AATTATCGTCTCTTGAAAGCTTTTTAGACGTGATTGCTGTTATTTGGCACGTTGTTAGTATTTAAGCTTA
TTCGGGTTTGCATTGATATTTGCCCGAGCAGAAATCTCCTTCTCGATGAGTTAGAACTGAAACATCTCTT
CAATTACTTATACATAATAAACATAGAAAGCCAGGACCTGTCATCATGAGTCATCCGATTCAATTTGTAA
ACGCTAATAATAGCGATAAGAGCCACCAATTAGGCGGTCAATATTCTATTCCTCAGGATTTGAGGGAAAA
CCTGCAGAAAGAAGCTGCACGTATTGGTGAGAACGAAAAAGATGTGCTACAGGAAAAAATGGAAACTAGG
ACAGTGCAAAATCGAGAGGATTCATACCACAAAAGAAGGTTTGATATGAAGTTTGAGCCGGATTCCGATA
CACAAACTGTTACGTCTTCAGAAAATACCCAAGACGCTGTCGTGCCAAGGAAAAGAAAATCTCGTTGGGA
TGTAAAAGGGTACGAGCCACCTGATGAATCTTCAACAGCGGTCAAAGAAAACTCTGATAGTGCTTTGGTT
AATGTAGAAGGAATCCATGATTTGATGTTTTTTAAACCTTCTGACCATAAATATTTCGCCGACGTTATAT
CCAAAAAACCCATAGATGAGTTAAATAAGGATGAAAAGAAAGAAAGAACCCTGTCGATGTTACTTCTGAA
AATAAAAAATGGCAATACAGCGAGTAGGAGGACTTCTATGCGGATTTTAACCGATAAAGCTGTTACATTT
GGTCCAGAAATGATATTTAACCGCTTATTGCCCATATTACTAGACAGAAGTTTGGAAGACCAGGAAAGAC
ATCTAATGATCAAGACCATAGATCGCGTCCTTTACCAGCTAGGAGATTTAACAAAACCTTACGTTCACAA
AATACTTGTAGTAGCTGCCCCATTGCTAATAGATGAAGATCCAATGGTTCGTTCAACAGGCCAGGAGATA
ATCACCAATCTGTCTACAGTCGCTGGCCTAAAAACCATTCTAACAGTAATGAGACCTGATATTGAGAATG
AGGATGAGTGTGTTAGAAATGTAACTTCAAGAGCGGCGGCTGTGGTGGCAAAAGCCCTTGGTGTTAATCA
ATTGCTTCCTTTCATCAATGCAGCATGCCACTCACGGAAGTCTTGGAAAGCAAGGCATACTGGCATAAAA
ATTGTGCAGCAAATAGGTATACTTTTGGGAATAGGTGTCTTGAATCATCTTACTGGGCTGATGAGTTGTA
TCAAAGACTGCCTAATGGATGATCACGTTCCGGTGCGAATTGTTACAGCACATACTTTATCAACACTAGC
AGAAAATTCTTATCCATATGGTATCGAAGTTTTCAACGTTGTACTGGAGCCATTATGGAAGGGTATAAGA
AGTCATCGTGGTAAAGTGCTATCTTCTTTTTTAAAAGCTGTTGGATCTATGATCCCATTGATGGACCCAG
AGTATGCCGGTTATTATACCACAGAAGCAATGAGAATAATTAGACGTGAATTCGACTCTCCCGATGATGA
AATGAAAAAGACCATTCTTTTAGTATTACAAAAATGTAGCGCTGTAGAATCCATAACGCCAAAATTTCTG
AGAGAAGAAATCGCGCCAGAATTCTTTCAAAAATTTTGGGTCAGACGAGTGGCATTGGATAGACCATTAA
ACAAAGTTGTTACATATACTACTGTTACATTAGCAAAGAAATTAGGTTGTTCTTATACCATTGATAAATT
ATTAACACCATTGAGAGATGAAGCTGAGCCGTTCAGAACAATGGCTGTCCATGCTGTTACTAGAACAGTA
AACTTATTAGGGACAGCAGATTTAGATGAGAGATTAGAAACGAGGCTTATTGATGCGCTCTTGATAGCAT
TTCAAGAACAAACAAATAGTGATTCTATAATCTTTAAAGGGTTTGGGGCAGTGACGGTGTCACTTGACAT
CCGTATGAAACCGTTTTTAGCACCCATTGTGAGTACGATTTTAAATCATTTAAAGCATAAAACTCCCTTG
GTTCGTCAACATGCAGCAGATCTATGTGCCATACTAATACCAGTCATCAAGAACTGTCACGAATTCGAAA
TGTTGAATAAATTGAACATTATATTGTATGAATCCTTAGGCGAAGTATATCCAGAGGTATTAGGTTCTAT
AATCAACGCTATGTACTGTATTACTAGCGTAATGGATTTGGATAAACTACAACCTCCTATTAATCAAATT
TTACCAACCTTAACTCCAATTTTAAGAAACAAGCATAGAAAAGTCGAAGTAAACACTATCAAATTTGTTG
GACTTATTGGTAAATTAGCACCTACCTATGCACCTCCTAAAGAATGGATGAGAATATGTTTTGAACTATT
AGAACTTTTGAAAAGTACAAATAAAGAAATAAGAAGATCAGCAAATGCCACGTTTGGATTCATTGCTGAA
GCAATTGGACCTCACGATGTTCTTGTTGCGTTATTGAACAATTTAAAGGTTCAAGAACGTCAGTTACGTG
TATGCACGGCTGTTGCTATCGGTATCGTTGCTAAAGTGTGTGGTCCTTACAACGTGCTGCCAGTAATCAT
GAATGAATACACAACACCAGAGACTAATGTTCAAAACGGTGTTCTCAAGGCCATGTCATTCATGTTTGAG
TACATTGGTAACATGTCTAAGGATTACATATACTTCATAACACCATTATTAGAAGATGCACTCACCGATA
GGGATTTAGTTCATCGTCAGACAGCGTCGAACGTAATAACCCACTTAGCTTTAAACTGTTCAGGTACAGG
TCACGAAGATGCCTTCATTCATTTAATGAATCTTCTAATACCCAATATTTTTGAAACTTCACCACATGCT
ATTATGCGTATTTTAGAAGGTTTGGAGGCACTGAGTCAAGCTCTTGGCCCTGGACTATTCATGAACTACA
TATGGGCAGGATTGTTCCATCCAGCGAAGAATGTAAGGAAAGCATTTTGGAGGGTGTATAATAACATGTA
CGTAATGTACCAGGACGCCATGGTACCTTTTTACCCCGTTACACCAGACAACAATGAAGAATATATAGAA
GAACTGGATTTAGTTCTGTGAATATATATAGAGCATATAAATAACCACAACTTGTAAGAATATTTTACTT
GACACACCTATATCATCACGTCACGATGCCTTCATAGATTATGATGAAATATAAACAGAACCTGCTATTG
GAAAAAAAAGGGCAGGAAAAAATTTTGTGAAAGTGAGTAAAAGAAAGATGAAGAGCGAGACATGGATAAT
AAGAAATAGATGTCACTAATGGACAATTGGAAGACTGATATGGAAAGTTACGATGAAGGAGGAGCTCCAG
CTTTTGTTCCCTTTAGTGAGGGTTAATTGCGCGCTTGGCGTAATCATGGTCATAGCTGTTTCCTGTGTGA
AATTGTTATCCGCTCACAATTCCACACAACATACGAGCCGGAAGCATAAAGTGTAAAGCCTGGGGTGCCT
AATGAGTGAGCTAACTCACATTAATTGCGTTGCGCTCACTGCCCGCTTTCCAGTCGGGAAACCTGTCGTG
CCAGCTGCATTAATGAATCGGCCAACGCGCGGGGAGAGGCGGTTTGCGTATTGGGCGCTCTTCCGCTTCC
TCGCTCACTGACTCGCTGCGCTCGGTCGTTCGGCTGCGGCGAGCGGTATCAGCTCACTCAAAGGCGGTAA
TACGGTTATCCACAGAATCAGGGGATAACGCAGGAAAGAACATGTGAGCAAAAGGCCAGCAAAAGGCCAG
GAACCGTAAAAAGGCCGCGTTGCTGGCGTTTTTCCATAGGCTCCGCCCCCCTGACGAGCATCACAAAAAT
CGACGCTCAAGTCAGAGGTGGCGAAACCCGACAGGACTATAAAGATACCAGGCGTTTCCCCCTGGAAGCT
CCCTCGTGCGCTCTCCTGTTCCGACCCTGCCGCTTACCGGATACCTGTCCGCCTTTCTCCCTTCGGGAAG
CGTGGCGCTTTCTCATAGCTCACGCTGTAGGTATCTCAGTTCGGTGTAGGTCGTTCGCTCCAAGCTGGGC
TGTGTGCACGAACCCCCCGTTCAGCCCGACCGCTGCGCCTTATCCGGTAACTATCGTCTTGAGTCCAACC
CGGTAAGACACGACTTATCGCCACTGGCAGCAGCCACTGGTAACAGGATTAGCAGAGCGAGGTATGTAGG
CGGTGCTACAGAGTTCTTGAAGTGGTGGCCTAACTACGGCTACACTAGAAGAACAGTATTTGGTATCTGC
GCTCTGCTGAAGCCAGTTACCTTCGGAAAAAGAGTTGGTAGCTCTTGATCCGGCAAACAAACCACCGCTG
GTAGCGGTGGTTTTTTTGTTTGCAAGCAGCAGATTACGCGCAGAAAAAAAGGATCTCAAGAAGATCCTTT
GATCTTTTCTACGGGGTCTGACGCTCAGTGGAACGAAAACTCACGTTAAGGGATTTTGGTCATGAGATTA
TCAAAAAGGATCTTCACCTAGATCCTTTTAAATTAAAAATGAAGTTTTAAATCAATCTAAAGTATATATG
AGTAAACTTGGTCTGACAGTTACCAATGCTTAATCAGTGAGGCACCTATCTCAGCGATCTGTCTATTTCG
TTCATCCATAGTTGCCTGACTCCCCGTCGTGTAGATAACTACGATACGGGAGGGCTTACCATCTGGCCCC
AGTGCTGCAATGATACCGCGAGACCCACGCTCACCGGCTCCAGATTTATCAGCAATAAACCAGCCAGCCG
GAAGGGCCGAGCGCAGAAGTGGTCCTGCAACTTTATCCGCCTCCATCCAGTCTATTAATTGTTGCCGGGA
AGCTAGAGTAAGTAGTTCGCCAGTTAATAGTTTGCGCAACGTTGTTGCCATTGCTACAGGCATCGTGGTG
TCACGCTCGTCGTTTGGTATGGCTTCATTCAGCTCCGGTTCCCAACGATCAAGGCGAGTTACATGATCCC
CCATGTTGTGCAAAAAAGCGGTTAGCTCCTTCGGTCCTCCGATCGTTGTCAGAAGTAAGTTGGCCGCAGT
GTTATCACTCATGGTTATGGCAGCACTGCATAATTCTCTTACTGTCATGCCATCCGTAAGATGCTTTTCT
GTGACTGGTGAGTACTCAACCAAGTCATTCTGAGAATAGTGTATGCGGCGACCGAGTTGCTCTTGCCCGG
CGTCAATACGGGATAATACCGCGCCACATAGCAGAACTTTAAAAGTGCTCATCATTGGAAAACGTTCTTC
GGGGCGAAAACTCTCAAGGATCTTACCGCTGTTGAGATCCAGTTCGATGTAACCCACTCGTGCACCCAAC
TGATCTTCAGCATCTTTTACTTTCACCAGCGTTTCTGGGTGAGCAAAAACAGGAAGGCAAAATGCCGCAA
AAAAGGGAATAAGGGCGACACGGAAATGTTGAATACTCATACTCTTCCTTTTTCAATATTATTGAAGCAT
TTATCAGGGTTATTGTCTCATGAGCGGATACATATTTGAATGTATTTAGAAAAATAAACAAATAGGGGTT
CCGCGCACATTTCCCCGAAAAGTGCCACCTGGGTCCTTTTCATCACGTGCTATAAAAATAATTATAATTT
AAATTTTTTAATATAAATATATAAATTAAAAATAGAAAGTAAAAAAAGAAATTAAAGAAAAAATAGTTTT
TGTTTTCCGAAGATGTAAAAGACTCTAGGGGGATCGCCAACAAATACTACCTTTTATCTTGCTCTTCCTG
CTCTCAGGTATTAATGCCGAATTGTTTCATCTTGTCTGTGTAGAAGACCACACACGAAAATCCTGTGATT
TTACATTTTACTTATCGTTAATCGAATGTATATCTATTTAATCTGCTTTTCTTGTCTAATAAATATATAT
GTAAAGTACGCTTTTTGTTGAAATTTTTTAAACCTTTGTTTATTTTTTTTTCTTCATTCCGTAACTCTTC
TACCTTCTTTATTTACTTTCTAAAATCCAAATACAAAACATAAAAATAAATAAACACAGAGTAAATTCCC
AAATTATTCCATCATTAAAAGATACGAGGCGCGTGTAAGTTACAGGCAAGCGATCCGTCTAAGAAACCAT
TATTATCATGACATTAACCTATAAAAATAGGCGTATCACGAGGCCCTTTCGTC
Features (pLannotate 1.2.2; 19 found; start..end, strand, type, name):
    137..186     +  misc_feature   bom (fragment): basis of mobility region from pBR322
    324..471     +  promoter       TRP1 promoter: S. cerevisiae TRP1
    472..1146    +  CDS            TRP1: phosphoribosylanthranilate isomerase, required for tryptophan biosynthesis; S. cerevisiae TRP1; yeast auxotrophic marker
   1197..1248    +  misc_feature   bom (fragment): basis of mobility region from pBR322
   1276..1704    -  rep_origin     f1 ori (sequence partly withheld): f1 bacteriophage origin of replication; arrow indicates direction of (+) strand synthesis
   1708..1863    -  CDS            lacZα (fragment): LacZα fragment of β-galactosidase; lacZ fragment
   1871..1889    +  promoter       T7 promoter: promoter for bacteriophage T7 RNA polymerase
   2170..5082    +  CDS            HSH155: SF3B1_YEAST - Experimental evidence at protein level: Swiss-Prot protein existence level 1. Contacts pre-mRNA on both sides of the branch site early in spliceosome assembly. From Saccharomyces cerevisiae (strain ATCC 204508 / S288c) (Baker's yeast).
   5284..5337    +  CDS            ABZ2 (fragment): PABC_YEAST - Experimental evidence at protein level: Swiss-Prot protein existence level 1. Converts 4-amino-4-deoxychorismate into 4-aminobenzoate (PABA) and pyruvate. From Saccharomyces cerevisiae (strain ATCC 204508 / S288c) (Baker's yeast).
   5354..5372    -  promoter       T3 promoter: promoter for bacteriophage T3 RNA polymerase
   5417..5433    -  protein_bind   lac operator: The lac repressor binds to the lac operator to inhibit transcription in E. coli. This inhibition can be relieved by adding lactose or isopropyl-β-D-thiogalactopyranoside (IPTG). lac repressor encoded by lacI
   5441..5471    -  promoter       lac promoter: promoter for the E. coli lac operon
   5486..5507    -  protein_bind   CAP binding site: CAP binding activates transcription in the presence of cAMP. E. coli catabolite activator protein
   5520..5612    -  CDS            lacI (fragment): lac repressor; lacI; The lac repressor binds to the lac operator to inhibit transcription in E. coli. This inhibition can be relieved by adding lactose or isopropyl-β-D-thiogalactopyranoside (IPTG).
   5795..6383    -  rep_origin     ori: high-copy-number ColE1/pMB1/pBR322/pUC origin of replication
   6554..7414    -  CDS            AmpR: β-lactamase; bla; confers resistance to ampicillin, carbenicillin, and related antibiotics
   7415..7519    -  promoter       AmpR promoter: bla
   7556..8059    +  misc_feature   CEN/ARS: S. cerevisiae CEN6 centromere fused to an autonomously replicating sequence
   8127..35      +  CDS            rop (fragment) (across the origin): Rop protein, which maintains plasmids at low copy number; rop
