[The description below was written by a language model from this plasmid's Addgene catalogue record and pLannotate feature annotations shown in this document.]
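Description:
pRS414 Hsh155 Y292C is an E. coli–yeast shuttle plasmid of about 8.1 kb built on the pRS414 backbone, a centromeric vector for Saccharomyces cerevisiae. In yeast it is maintained through a CEN6/ARS element, which gives stable, low-copy, chromosome-like segregation, and it is selected by complementation of tryptophan auxotrophy with the TRP1 marker expressed from its own promoter. In bacteria it replicates from a high-copy ColE1/pUC-type origin and is selected with ampicillin via the β-lactamase gene. An f1 origin is also present for single-stranded DNA production. The remaining annotated pieces (lacZα fragment, lac promoter/operator, bom, rop and lacI fragments) are backbone remnants.

The insert is a roughly 3.4 kb segment carrying HSH155 (YMR288W), cloned between the SacI and XhoI sites of the polylinker, where it is flanked by the T7 and T3 phage promoters. HSH155 encodes the yeast orthologue of SF3b1, a spliceosome component that contacts the pre-mRNA around the branch site early in spliceosome assembly. This allele carries the Y292C substitution. The coding sequence occupies about 2.9 kb of the insert, leaving a few hundred bases upstream and downstream, including a short fragment of the ABZ2 gene. This suggests a genomic fragment with native flanking sequence, although no yeast promoter is annotated and the record does not state which promoter drives expression. No epitope tag or reporter is annotated. According to the associated publication title, the plasmid belongs to a study of how SF3b1 mutations associated with myelodysplastic syndromes alter the fidelity of branch-site selection in yeast.
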