Addgene plasmid #87267: pRS414 Hsh155 Y292C
Purpose: Encodes Hsh155 Y292C for expression in yeast
Depositing lab: Aaron Hoskins. Depositing organization: University of Wisconsin, Madison. Publication: SF3b1 mutations associated with myelodysplastic syndromes alter the fidelity of branchsite selection in yeast. Carrocci TJ, Zoerner DM, Paulson JC, Hoskins AA. Nucleic Acids Res. 2017 Jan 6. pii: gkw1349. doi: 10.1093/nar/gkw1349. PubMed 28062854.
Backbone
  Vector backbone: pRS414
  Backbone manufacturer: ATCC
  Backbone size w/o insert (bp): 4788
  Total vector size (bp): 8124
  Vector type: Bacterial Expression, Yeast Expression
  Selectable markers: TRP1
Growth in bacteria
  Bacterial resistance: Ampicillin, 100 μg/mL
  Growth temperature: 37°C
  Growth strain: DH5alpha
  Copy number: Unknown
Gene/Insert
  Gene/Insert name: HSH155
  Species: S. cerevisiae (budding yeast)
  Insert size (bp): 3426
  Mutation: Y292C
  GenBank ID: NP_014015.1
  Entrez Gene: HSH155 (a.k.a. YMR288W)
  Cloning method: Restriction Enzyme; 5′ cloning site SacI (not destroyed); 3′ cloning site XhoI (not destroyed)
  Sequencing primers: 5′ TGTAAAACGACGGCCAGT; 3′ CAGGAAACAGCTATGAC
Terms and licenses: Academic/Nonprofit Terms; Industry Terms: Not Available to Industry
How to cite: pRS414 Hsh155 Y292C was a gift from Aaron Hoskins (Addgene plasmid # 87267 ; http://n2t.net/addgene:87267 ; RRID:Addgene_87267)
